Addgene plasmid #60515: pSBbi-BH
Purpose: (Empty Backbone) SB-transposon with constitutive bi-directional promoter, one side: SfiI cloning site for GOI (contains filler DNA), other side: BFP and hygromycin resistance gene
Depositing lab: Eric Kowarz. Depositing organization: Goethe-Universitaet Frankfurt am Main. Publication: Optimized Sleeping Beauty transposons rapidly generate stable transgenic cell lines. Kowarz E, Loescher D, Marschalek R. Biotechnol J. 2015 Feb 4. doi: 10.1002/biot.201400821. PubMed 25650551.
Backbone
  Vector backbone: pUC19
  Backbone size (bp): 2021
  Vector type: Mammalian Expression ; Transposon
  Promoter: EF1a/RPBSA
  Selectable markers: Hygromycin
Growth in bacteria
  Bacterial resistance: Ampicillin, 100 μg/mL
  Growth temperature: 37°C
  Growth strain: Top10
  Copy number: High Copy
Gene/Insert
  Cloning method: Restriction Enzyme
  Sequencing primers: 5′ GCCTCAGACAGTGGTTCAAAG; 3′ AGGCACAGTCGAGGCTGAT
Terms and licenses: Academic/Nonprofit Terms; Industry Terms: Not Available to Industry
How to cite: pSBbi-BH was a gift from Eric Kowarz (Addgene plasmid # 60515 ; http://n2t.net/addgene:60515 ; RRID:Addgene_60515)
