[The description below was written by a language model from this plasmid's Addgene catalogue record and pLannotate feature annotations shown in this document.]
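Description:
pSBbi-BH is an empty Sleeping Beauty transposon vector for mammalian expression, built on a pUC19 backbone and intended for rapid generation of stable transgenic cell lines. In bacteria it is maintained as a high-copy plasmid through the ColE1/pUC origin and selected with ampicillin via the β-lactamase gene and its own promoter. Short fragments of a bom site and an M13 origin are also annotated near the backbone junction.

The payload is organised around a constitutive bidirectional promoter unit, recorded as EF1a/RPBSA. On one side, the EF-1α promoter points toward an SfiI cloning site, currently occupied by filler DNA, where a gene of interest is inserted by restriction cloning; transcripts from this arm end at the bovine growth hormone polyadenylation signal. On the opposite strand, the second promoter (RPBSA, named in the catalogue entry but not picked up in the automated feature table) drives TagBFP followed by the hygromycin resistance gene, with a β-globin-derived segment and the rabbit β-globin poly(A) signal closing the unit. The short gap between the two coding sequences suggests a linking element, but the record does not say what it is. The transposon inverted repeats that define the mobilised cassette are also not annotated, although the catalogue description identifies the construct as an SB transposon.

In use, the plasmid would be delivered to mammalian cells together with a source of Sleeping Beauty transposase, which moves the cassette into the genome. Blue fluorescence and hygromycin resistance then allow integrants carrying the constitutively expressed gene of interest to be tracked and enriched.
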