Features (pLannotate 1.2.2; 12 found; start..end, strand, type, name):
    299..320     -  promoter       SV40 promoter (fragment): SV40 enhancer and early promoter
    324..548     -  polyA_signal   bGH poly(A) signal: bovine growth hormone polyadenylation signal
    829..2010    -  promoter       EF-1α promoter: strong constitutive promoter for human elongation factor EF-1α
   2643..3341    +  CDS            TagBFP: TagBFP is a basic (constitutively fluorescent) blue fluorescent protein published in 2008, derived from Entacmaea quadricolor. It is reported to be a very rapidly-maturing monomer with very low acid sensitivity.
   3408..4433    +  CDS            HygR: aminoglycoside phosphotransferase from E. coli; aph(4)-Ia; confers resistance to hygromycin
   4447..4527    +  CDS            HBB (fragment): HBB_PONPY - Experimental evidence at transcript level: Swiss-Prot protein existence level 2. Involved in oxygen transport from the lung to the various peripheral tissues. From Pongo pygmaeus (Bornean orangutan).
   4598..4653    +  polyA_signal   β-globin poly(A) signal: rabbit β-globin polyadenylation signal (Gil and Proudfoot, 1987)
   5216..5804    -  rep_origin     ori: high-copy-number ColE1/pMB1/pBR322/pUC origin of replication
   5975..6835    -  CDS            AmpR: β-lactamase; bla; confers resistance to ampicillin, carbenicillin, and related antibiotics
   6836..6940    -  promoter       AmpR promoter: bla
   6967..7017    +  misc_feature   bom (fragment): basis of mobility region from pBR322
   7018..7048    -  rep_origin     M13 ori (fragment): M13 bacteriophage origin of replication; arrow indicates direction of (+) strand synthesis
>Addgene plasmid #60515 | pSBbi-BH | depositor full sequence | sequence record 97531 | pSBbi-BH sequence 7048 bps
GGATCCCTATACAGTTGAAGTCGGAAGTTTACATACACTTAAGTTGGAGTCATTAAAACTCGTTTTTCAA
CTACTCCACAAATTTCTTGTTAACAAACAATAGTTTTGGCAAGTCAGTTAGGACATCTACTTTGTGCATG
ACACAAGTCATTTTTCCAACAATTGTTTACAGACAGATTATTTCACTTATAATTCACTGTATCACAATTC
CAGTGGGTCAGAAGTTTACATACACTAAGTTCGACTCCTCTGCAGAATGCGGCGATGTTTCGGTAAGGGG
TCCGCTATCTAGTAGGCCCAGCTGGTTCTTTCCGCCTCAGAAGCCATAGAGCCCACCGCATCCCCAGCAT
GCCTGCTATTGTCTTCCCAATCCTCCCCCTTGCTGTCCTGCCCCACCCCACCCCCCAGAATAGAATGACA
CCTACTCAGACAATGCGATGCAATTTCCTCATTTTATTAGGAAAGGACAGTGGGAGTGGCACCTTCCAGG
GTCAAGGAAGGCACGGGGGAGGGGCAAACAACAGATGGCTGGCAACTAGAAGGCACAGTCGAGGCTGATC
AGCGAGCTCTAGAGAATTGATCCCCAAGCTTGGCCTGACAGGCCTTCGAATTAGAGAGAAGGAAAGACGC
AACCAGGAAGCCCACCAAGAGAAAGAGGCATTTCCTGAAAAGATTCCCCTTTTTGGAGAGCCCTACAAGG
TATTTACTGAACACTAGACATTGAAGTCCTGATTTATCACAATGTTGAACCCTATGATGAAACAATTCAG
TATAATTGAGTTCGAAACTCGAGCCATGGTGGCCTCAGAGGCCAGCTTGGGGTAGTTTTCACGACACCTT
AAATGGAAGAAAAAAACTTTGAACCACTGTCTGAGGCTTGAGAATGAACCAAGATCCAAACTCAAAAAGG
GCAAATTCCAAGGAGAATTACATCAAGTGCCAAGCTGGCCTAACTTCAGTCTCCACCCACTCAGTATGGG
GAAACTCCATCGCATAAAACCCCTCCCCCCAACCTAAAGACGACGTACTCCAAAAGCTCGAGAACTAATC
GAGGTGCCTGGACGGCGCCCGGTACTCCGTGGAGTCACATGAAGCGACGGCTGAGGACGGAAAGGCCCTT
TTCCTTTGTGTGGGTGACTCACCCGCCCGCTCTCCCGAGCGCCGCGTCCTCCATTTTGAGCTCCCTGCAG
CAGGGCCGGGAAGCGGCCATCTTTCCGCTCACGCAACTGGTGCCGACCGGGCCAGCCTTGCCGCCCAGGG
CGGGGCGATACACGGCGGCGCGAGGCCAGGCACCAGAGCAGGCCGGCCAGCTTGAGACTACCCCCGTCCG
ATTCTCGGTGGCCGCGCTCGCAGGCCCCGCCTCGCCGAACATGTGCGCTGGGACGCACGGGCCCCGTCGC
CGCCCGCGGCCCCAAAAACCGAAATACCAGTGTGCAGATCTTGGCCCGCATTTACAAGACTATCTTGCCA
GAAAAAAAGCGTCGCAGCAGGTCATCAAAAATTTTAAATGGCTAGAGACTTATCGAAAGCAGCGAGACAG
GCGCGAAGGTGCCACCAGATTCGCACGCGGCGGCCCCAGCGCCCAGGCCAAGCCTCAACTCAAGCACGAG
GCGAAGGGGCTCCTTAAGCGCAAGGCCTCGAACTCTCCCACCCACTTCCAACCCGAAGCTCGGGATCAAG
AATCACGTACTGCAGCCAGGGGCGTGGAAGTAATTCAAGGCACGCAAGGGCCATAACCCGTAAAGAGGCC
AGGCCCGCGGGAACCACACACGGCACTTACCTGTGTTCTGGCGGCAAACCCGTTGCGAAAAAGAACGTTC
ACGGCGACTACTGCACTTATATACGGTTCTCCCCCACCCTCGGGAAAAAGGCGGAGCCAGTACACGACAT
CACTTTCCCAGTTTACCCCGCGCCACCTTCTCTAGGCACCGGTTCAATTGCCGACCCCTCCCCCCAACTT
CTCGGGGACTGTGGGCGATGTGCGCTCTGCCCACTGACGGGCACCGGAGCCTCTAGGCGAGACCCTGTCT
CACAAAATAAAGTAAGCCCGGACTGAGTGCGGAAAGGCGGGCCTGGCGGGTCTGGTCTCCCCATGCGGGC
CACCAGAGGCCCTGCAGCCTTCAGTCGCTTGAAGGGGTAATGGCGCTTCCACTCACAAACATGGCGGACA
GAGCGTGTGAACGAGATGAACAGCCCCTCAAAAATATGGCCGCCGAGGCTGGACGGCCGTGCCCCAGCAG
CACCGCCTCCGCGCCCCACGTGATCTCTCGCCGGGCACAGCGCTGACCGCGGAGGTCCAACCGGAAGAAT
GTCCGGATTGGACATTCGGAAGAGGGCCCGCCTTCCCTGGGGAATCTCTGCGCACGCGCAGAACGCTTCG
ACCAATGAAAACACAGGAAGCCGTCCGCGCAACCGCGTTGCGTCACTTCTGCCGCCCCTGTTTCAAGGTA
TATAGCCGTAGACGGAACTTCGCCTTTCTCTCGGCCTTAGCGCCATTTTTTTGGGTGAGTGTTTTTTGGT
TCCTGCGTTGGGATTCCGTGTACAATCCATAGACATCTGACCTCGGCACTTAGCATCATCACAGCAAACT
AACTGTAGCCTTTCTCTCTTTCCCTGTAGAAACCTCTGCACCTGAGGCCACCATGAGCGAGCTGATTAAG
GAGAACATGCACATGAAGCTGTACATGGAGGGCACCGTGGACAACCATCACTTCAAGTGCACATCCGAGG
GCGAAGGCAAGCCCTACGAGGGCACCCAGACCATGAGAATCAAGGTGGTCGAGGGCGGCCCTCTCCCCTT
CGCCTTCGACATCCTGGCTACTAGCTTCCTCTACGGCAGCAAGACCTTCATCAACCACACCCAGGGCATC
CCCGACTTCTTCAAGCAGTCCTTCCCTGAGGGCTTCACATGGGAGAGAGTCACCACATACGAAGACGGGG
GCGTGCTGACCGCTACCCAGGACACCAGCCTCCAGGACGGCTGCCTCATCTACAACGTCAAGATCAGAGG
GGTGAACTTCACATCCAACGGCCCTGTGATGCAGAAGAAAACACTCGGCTGGGAGGCCTTCACCGAGACG
CTGTACCCCGCTGACGGCGGCCTGGAAGGCAGAAACGACATGGCCCTGAAGCTCGTGGGCGGGAGCCATC
TGATCGCAAACATCAAGACCACATATAGATCCAAGAAACCCGCTAAGAACCTCAAGATGCCTGGCGTCTA
CTATGTGGACTACAGACTGGAAAGAATCAAGGAGGCCAACAACGAGACCTACGTCGAGCAGCACGAGGTG
GCAGTGGCCAGATACTGCGACCTCCCTAGCAAACTGGGGCACAAGCTGAACGGCAGTGGAGCTACTAACT
TCAGCCTGCTGAAGCAGGCTGGTGACGTCGAGGAGAATCCTGGCCCCATGAAAAAGCCTGAACTCACCGC
GACGTCTGTCGAGAAGTTTCTGATCGAAAAGTTCGACAGCGTCTCCGACCTGATGCAGCTCTCGGAGGGC
GAAGAATCTCGTGCTTTCAGCTTCGATGTAGGAGGGCGTGGATATGTCCTGCGGGTAAATAGCTGCGCCG
ATGGTTTCTACAAAGATCGTTATGTTTATCGGCACTTTGCATCGGCCGCGCTCCCGATTCCGGAAGTGCT
TGACATTGGGGAATTCAGCGAGAGCCTGACCTATTGCATCTCCCGCCGTGCACAGGGTGTCACGTTGCAA
GACCTGCCTGAAACCGAACTGCCCGCTGTTCTGCAGCCGGTCGCGGAGGCCATGGATGCGATCGCTGCGG
CCGATCTTAGCCAGACGAGCGGGTTCGGCCCATTCGGACCGCAAGGAATCGGTCAATACACTACATGGCG
TGATTTCATATGCGCGATTGCTGATCCCCATGTGTATCACTGGCAAACTGTGATGGACGACACCGTCAGT
GCGTCCGTCGCGCAGGCTCTCGATGAGCTGATGCTTTGGGCCGAGGACTGCCCCGAAGTCCGGCACCTCG
TGCACGCGGATTTCGGCTCCAACAATGTCCTGACGGACAATGGCCGCATAACAGCGGTCATTGACTGGAG
CGAGGCGATGTTCGGGGATTCCCAATACGAGGTCGCCAACATCTTCTTCTGGAGGCCGTGGTTGGCTTGT
ATGGAGCAGCAGACGCGCTACTTCGAGCGGAGGCATCCGGAGCTTGCAGGATCGCCGCGGCTCCGGGCGT
ATATGCTCCGCATTGGTCTTGACCAACTCTATCAGAGCTTGGTTGACGGCAATTTCGATGATGCAGCTTG
GGCGCAGGGTCGATGCGACGCAATCGTCCGATCCGGAGCCGGGACTGTCGGGCGTACACAAATCGCCCGC
AGAAGCGCGGCCGTCTGGACCGATGGCTGTGTAGAAGTACTCGCCGATAGTGGAAACCGACGCCCCAGCA
CTCGTCCGAGGGCAAAGGAATAGTTCGAAGGCCTGTCGTGAATTCACTCCTCAGGTGCAGGCTGCCTATC
AGAAGGTGGTGGCTGGTGTGGCCAATGCCCTGGCTCACAAATACCACTGAGATCTTTTTCCCTCTGCCAA
AAATTATGGGGACATCATGAAGCCCCTTGAGCATCTGACTTCTGGCTAATAAAGGAAATTTATTTTCATT
GCAATAGTGTGTTGGAATTTTTTGTGTCTCTCACTCGGAAGGACATATGGGAGGGCAAATCATTTAAAAC
ATCAGAATGAGTATTTGGTTTAGAGTTTGGCAACATATGCCATATGCTGGCTGCCATGAACTAGCTACTC
GGGACCCCTTACCGAAACATCGCCGCATTCTGCAGAGGAGTCGAGTGTATGTAAACTTCTGACCCACTGG
GAATGTGATGAAAGAAATAAAAGCTGAAATGAATCATTCTCTCTACTATTATTCTGATATTTCACATTCT
TAAAATAAAGTGGTGATCCTAACTGACCTAAGACAGGGAATTTTTACTAGGATTAAATGTCAGGAATTGT
GAAAAAGTGAGTTTAAATGTATTTGGCTAAGGTGTATGTAAACTTCCGACTTCAACTGTATAGGGATCCG
CTTCCTCGCTCACTGACTCGCTGCGCTCGGTCGTTCGGCTGCGGCGAGCGGTATCAGCTCACTCAAAGGC
GGTAATACGGTTATCCACAGAATCAGGGGATAACGCAGGAAAGAACATGTGAGCAAAAGGCCAGCAAAAG
GCCAGGAACCGTAAAAAGGCCGCGTTGCTGGCGTTTTTCCATAGGCTCCGCCCCCCTGACGAGCATCACA
AAAATCGACGCTCAAGTCAGAGGTGGCGAAACCCGACAGGACTATAAAGATACCAGGCGTTTCCCCCTGG
AAGCTCCCTCGTGCGCTCTCCTGTTCCGACCCTGCCGCTTACCGGATACCTGTCCGCCTTTCTCCCTTCG
GGAAGCGTGGCGCTTTCTCATAGCTCACGCTGTAGGTATCTCAGTTCGGTGTAGGTCGTTCGCTCCAAGC
TGGGCTGTGTGCACGAACCCCCCGTTCAGCCCGACCGCTGCGCCTTATCCGGTAACTATCGTCTTGAGTC
CAACCCGGTAAGACACGACTTATCGCCACTGGCAGCAGCCACTGGTAACAGGATTAGCAGAGCGAGGTAT
GTAGGCGGTGCTACAGAGTTCTTGAAGTGGTGGCCTAACTACGGCTACACTAGAAGAACAGTATTTGGTA
TCTGCGCTCTGCTGAAGCCAGTTACCTTCGGAAAAAGAGTTGGTAGCTCTTGATCCGGCAAACAAACCAC
CGCTGGTAGCGGTGGTTTTTTTGTTTGCAAGCAGCAGATTACGCGCAGAAAAAAAGGATCTCAAGAAGAT
CCTTTGATCTTTTCTACGGGGTCTGACGCTCAGTGGAACGAAAACTCACGTTAAGGGATTTTGGTCATGA
GATTATCAAAAAGGATCTTCACCTAGATCCTTTTAAATTAAAAATGAAGTTTTAAATCAATCTAAAGTAT
ATATGAGTAAACTTGGTCTGACAGTTACCAATGCTTAATCAGTGAGGCACCTATCTCAGCGATCTGTCTA
TTTCGTTCATCCATAGTTGCCTGACTCCCCGTCGTGTAGATAACTACGATACGGGAGGGCTTACCATCTG
GCCCCAGTGCTGCAATGATACCGCGAGACCCACGCTCACCGGCTCCAGATTTATCAGCAATAAACCAGCC
AGCCGGAAGGGCCGAGCGCAGAAGTGGTCCTGCAACTTTATCCGCCTCCATCCAGTCTATTAATTGTTGC
CGGGAAGCTAGAGTAAGTAGTTCGCCAGTTAATAGTTTGCGCAACGTTGTTGCCATTGCTACAGGCATCG
TGGTGTCACGCTCGTCGTTTGGTATGGCTTCATTCAGCTCCGGTTCCCAACGATCAAGGCGAGTTACATG
ATCCCCCATGTTGTGCAAAAAAGCGGTTAGCTCCTTCGGTCCTCCGATCGTTGTCAGAAGTAAGTTGGCC
GCAGTGTTATCACTCATGGTTATGGCAGCACTGCATAATTCTCTTACTGTCATGCCATCCGTAAGATGCT
TTTCTGTGACTGGTGAGTACTCAACCAAGTCATTCTGAGAATAGTGTATGCGGCGACCGAGTTGCTCTTG
CCCGGCGTCAATACGGGATAATACCGCGCCACATAGCAGAACTTTAAAAGTGCTCATCATTGGAAAACGT
TCTTCGGGGCGAAAACTCTCAAGGATCTTACCGCTGTTGAGATCCAGTTCGATGTAACCCACTCGTGCAC
CCAACTGATCTTCAGCATCTTTTACTTTCACCAGCGTTTCTGGGTGAGCAAAAACAGGAAGGCAAAATGC
CGCAAAAAAGGGAATAAGGGCGACACGGAAATGTTGAATACTCATACTCTTCCTTTTTCAATATTATTGA
AGCATTTATCAGGGTTATTGTCTCATGAGCGGATACATATTTGAATGTATTTAGAAAAATAAACAAATAG
GGGTTCCGCGCACATTTCCCCGAAAAGTGCCACCTGATGCGGTGTGAAATACCGCACAGATGCGTAAGGA
GAAAATACCGCATCAGGAAATTGTAAGCGTTAATATTTTGTTAAAATT
