>Addgene plasmid #60515 | pSBbi-BH | addgene partial sequence | sequence record 100523 | Hygro-R 5'-tatccacgccctcctacatc-3'
TGTAGAAACCTCTGCACCTGAGGCCACCATGAGCGAGCTGATTAAGGAGAACATGCACATGAAGCTGTAC
ATGGAGGGCACCGTGGACAACCATCACTTCAAGTGCACATCCGAGGGCGAAGGCAAGCCCTACGAGGGCA
CCCAGACCATGAGAATCAAGGTGGTCGAGGGCGGCCCTCTCCCCTTCGCCTTCGACATCCTGGCTACTAG
CTTCCTCTACGGCAGCAAGACCTTCATCAACCACACCCAGGGCATCCCCGACTTCTTCAAGCAGTCCTTC
CCTGAGGGCTTCACATGGGAGAGAGTCACCACATACGAAGACGGGGGCGTGCTGACCGCTACCCAGGACA
CCAGCCTCCAGGACGGCTGCCTCATCTACAACGTCAAGATCAGAGGGGTGAACTTCACATCCAACGGCCC
TGTGATGCAGAAGAAAACACTCGGCTGGGAGGCCTTCACCGAGACGCTGTACCCCGCTGACGGCGGCCTG
GAAGGCAGAAACGACATGGCCCTGAAGCTCGTGGGCGGGAGCCATCTGATCGCAAACATCAAGACCACAT
ATAGATCCAAGAAACCCGCTAAGAACCTCAAGATGCCTGGCGTCTACTATGTGGACTACAGACTGGAAAG
AATCAAGGAGGCCAACAACGAGACCTACGTCGAGCAGCACGAGGTGGCAGTGGCCAGATACTGCGACCTC
CCTAGCAAACTGGGGCACAAGCTGAACGGCAGTGGAGCTACTAACTTCAGCCTGCTGAAGCAGGCTGGTG
ACGTCGAGGAGAATCCTGGCCCCATGAAAAAGCCTGAACTCACCGCGACGTCTGTCGAGAAGTTTCTGAT
CGAAAAGTTCGACAGCGTCTCCGACCTGATGCAGCTCTCGGAGGGCGA
