>Addgene plasmid #60515 | pSBbi-BH | addgene partial sequence | sequence record 100935 | BGH-rev 5'-TAGAAGGCACAGTCGAGG-3'
GCTTGGCCTGACAGGCCTTCGAATTAGTGAGAAGGAAAGACGCAACCAGGAAGCCCACCAAGAGAAAGAG
GCATTTCCTGAAAAGATTCCCCTTTTTGGAGAGCCCTACAAGGTATTTACTGAACACTAGACATTGAAGT
CCTGATTTATCACAATGTTGAACCCTATGATGAAACAATTCAGTATAATTGAGTTCGAAACTCGAGCCAT
GGTGGCCTCAGAGGCCAGCTTGGGGTAGTTTTCACGACACCTTAAATGGAAGAAAAAAACTTTGAACCAC
TGTCTGAGGCTTGAGAATGAACCAAGATCCAAACTCAAAAAGGGCAAATTCCAAGGAGAATTACATCAAG
TGCCAAGCTGGCCTAACTTCAGTCTCCACCCACTCAGTATGGGGAAACTCCATCGCATAAAACCCCTCCC
CCCAACCTAAAGACGACGTACTCCAAAAGCTCGAGAACTAATCGAGGTGCCTGGACGGCGCCCGGTACTC
CGTGGAGTCACATGAAGCGACGGCTGAGGACGGAAAGGCCCTTTTCCTTTGTGTGGGTGACTCACCCGCC
CGCTCTCCCGAGCGCCGCGTCCTCCATTTTGAGCTCCCTGCAGCAGGGCCGGGAAGCGGCCATCTTTCCG
CTCACGCAACTGGTGCCGACCGGGCCAGCCTTGCCGCCCAGGGCGGGGCGATACACGGCGGCGCGAGGCC
AGGCACCAGAGCAGGCCGGCCAGCTTGAGACTACCCCCGTCCGATTCTCGGTGGCCGCGCTCGCAGGCCC
CGCCTCGCCGAACATGTGCGCTGGGACGCACGGGCCCCGTCGCCGCCCGCGGCCCCAAAAACCGAAATAC
CAGTGTGCAGATCTTGGCCCGCATTTACAAGACTATCTTGCCAG
